>Addgene plasmid #167829 | pLV x EF1a_EKAREN4-ires-blast | addgene full sequence | sequence record 330703 | Addgene NGS Result
CGGTCGTTAACATTAAGCTAGCCTAGTGCCATTTGTTCAGTGGCCCGGGAATTCCGCCCCTCTCCCCCCC
TAACGTTACTGGCCGAAGCCGCTTGGAATAAGGCCGGTGTGCGTTTGTCTATATGTTATTTTCCACCATA
TTGCCGTCTTTTGGCAATGTGAGGGCCCGGAAACCTGGCCCTGTCTTCTTGACGAGCATTCCTAGGGGTC
TTTCCCCTCTCGCCAAAGGAATGCAAGGTCTGTTGAATGTCGTGAAGGAAGCAGTTCCTCTGGAAGCTTC
TTGAAGACAAACAACGTCTGTAGCGACCCTTTGCAGGCAGCGGAACCCCCCACCTGGCGACAGGTGCCTC
TGCGGCCAAAAGCCACGTGTATAAGATACACCTGCAAAGGCGGCACAACCCCAGTGCCACGTTGTGAGTT
GGATAGTTGTGGAAAGAGTCAAATGGCTCTCCTCAAGCGTATTCAACAAGGGGCTGAAGGATGCCCAGAA
GGTACCCCATTGTATGGGATCTGATCTGGGGCCTCGGTGCACATGCTTTACATGTGTTTAGTCGAGGTTA
AAAAAACGTCTAGGCCCCCCGAACCACGGGGACGTGGTTTTCCTTTGAAAAACACGATGATAATATGGAT
ATGGCCACAACGGTCGCCACCATGGCCAAGCCTTTGTCTCAAGAAGAATCCACCCTCATTGAAAGAGCAA
CGGCTACAATCAACAGCATCCCCATCTCTGAAGACTACAGCGTCGCCAGCGCAGCTCTCTCTAGCGACGG
CCGCATCTTCACTGGTGTCAATGTATATCATTTTACTGGGGGACCTTGTGCAGAACTCGTGGTGCTGGGC
ACTGCTGCTGCTGCGGCAGCTGGCAACCTGACTTGTATCGTCGCGATCGGAAATGAGAACAGGGGCATCT
TGAGCCCCTGCGGACGGTGCCGACAGGTGCTTCTCGATCTGCATCCTGGGATCAAAGCCATAGTGAAGGA
CAGTGATGGACAGCCGACGGCAGTTGGGATTCGTGAATTGCTGCCCTCTGGTTATGTGTGGGAGGGCTAA
TACGTAATGCATGTATTCAATCTAAGCAGGCTTTCACTTTCTCGCCAACTTACAAGGCCTTTCTGTGTAA
ACAATACCTGAACCTTTACCCCGTTGCCCGGCAACGGCCAGGTCTGTGCCAAGTGTTTGCTGACGCAACC
CCCACTGGCTGGGGCTTGGTCATGGGCCATCAGCGCATGCGTGGAACCTTTTCGGCTCCTCTGCCGATCC
ATACTGCGGAACTCCTAGCCGCTTGTTTTGCTCGCAGCAGGTCTGGAGCAAACATTATCGGGACTGATAA
CTCTGTTGTCCTATCCCGCAAATATACATCGTTTCCATGGCTGCTAGGCTGTGCTGCCAACTGGATCCTG
CGCGGGACGTCCTTTGTTTACGTCCCGTCGGCGCTGAATCCTGCGGACGACCCTTCTCGGGGTCGCTTGG
GACTCTCTCGTCCCCTTCTCCGTCTGCCGTTCCGACCGACCACGGGGCGCACCTCTCTTTACGCGGACTC
CCCGTCTGTGCCTTCTCATCTGCCGGACCGTGTGCACTTCGCTTCACCTCTGCACGTCGCATGGAGACCA
CCGTGAACGCCCACCAAATATTGCCCAAGGTCTTACATAAGAGGACTCTTGGACTCTCAGCAATGTCAAC
GACCGACCTTGAGGCATACTTCAAAGACTGTTTGTTTAAAGACTGGGAGGAGTTGGGGGAGGAGATTAGG
TTAAAGGTCTTTGTACTAGGAGGCTGTAGGCATAAATTGGTCTGCGCACCAGCACCATGGCGCAATCACT
AGAGCGGGGTACCTTTAAGACCAATGACTTACAAGGCAGCTGTAGATCTTAGCCACTTTTTAAAAGAAAA
GGGGGGACTGGAAGGGCTAATTCACTCCCAACGAAGACAAGATCTGCTTTTTGCTTGTACTGGGTCTCTC
TGGTTAGACCAGATCTGAGCCTGGGAGCTCTCTGGCTAACTAGGGAACCCACTGCTTAAGCCTCAATAAA
GCTTGCCTTGAGTGCTTCAAGTAGTGTGTGCCCGTCTGTTGTGTGACTCTGGTAACTAGAGATCCCTCAG
ACCCTTTTAGTCAGTGTGGAAAATCTCTAGCAGTAGTAGTTCATGTCATCTTATTATTCAGTATTTATAA
CTTGCAAAGAAATGAATATCAGAGAGTGAGAGGAACTTGTTTATTGCAGCTTATAATGGTTACAAATAAA
GCAATAGCATCACAAATTTCACAAATAAAGCATTTTTTTCACTGCATTCTAGTTGTGGTTTGTCCAAACT
CATCAATGTATCTTATCATGTCTGGCTCTAGCTATCCCGCCCCTAACTCCGCCCATCCCGCCCCTAACTC
CGCCCAGTTCCGCCCATTCTCCGCCCCATGGCTGACTAATTTTTTTTATTTATGCAGAGGCCGAGGCCGC
CTCGGCCTCTGAGCTATTCCAGAAGTAGTGAGGAGGCTTTTTTGGAGGCCTAGGGACGTACCCAATTCGC
CCTATAGTGAGTCGTATTACGCGCGCTCACTGGCCGTCGTTTTACAACGTCGTGACTGGGAAAACCCTGG
CGTTACCCAACTTAATCGCCTTGCAGCACATCCCCCTTTCGCCAGCTGGCGTAATAGCGAAGAGGCCCGC
ACCGATCGCCCTTCCCAACAGTTGCGCAGCCTGAATGGCGAATGGG
[124 nt withheld, positions 2707-2830]
C
[91 nt withheld, positions 2832-2922]
A
[49 nt withheld, positions 2924-2972]
CCTTTGACGTTGGAGTCCACGTTCTTT
[37 nt withheld, positions 3000-3036]
ACCCTATCTCGGTCTATTCTTTTGATTTATAAGGGATTTTGCCGATTTCGGCCTATTGGTTAAAAAATGA
GCTGATTTAACAAAAATTTAACGCGAATTTTAACAAAATATTAACGCTTACAATTTAGGTGGCACTTTTC
GGGGAAATGTGCGCGGAACCCCTATTTGTTTATTTTTCTAAATACATTCAAATATGTATCCGCTCATGAG
ACAATAACCCTGATAAATGCTTCAATAATATTGAAAAAGGAAGAGTATGAGTATTCAACATTTCCGTGTC
GCCCTTATTCCCTTTTTTGCGGCATTTTGCCTTCCTGTTTTTGCTCACCCAGAAACGCTGGTGAAAGTAA
AAGATGCTGAAGATCAGTTGGGTGCACGAGTGGGTTACATCGAACTGGATCTCAACAGCGGTAAGATCCT
TGAGAGTTTTCGCCCCGAAGAACGTTTTCCAATGATGAGCACTTTTAAAGTTCTGCTATGTGGCGCGGTA
TTATCCCGTATTGACGCCGGGCAAGAGCAACTCGGTCGCCGCATACACTATTCTCAGAATGACTTGGTTG
AGTACTCACCAGTCACAGAAAAGCATCTTACGGATGGCATGACAGTAAGAGAATTATGCAGTGCTGCCAT
AACCATGAGTGATAACACTGCGGCCAACTTACTTCTGACAACGATCGGAGGACCGAAGGAGCTAACCGCT
TTTTTGCACAACATGGGGGATCATGTAACTCGCCTTGATCGTTGGGAACCGGAGCTGAATGAAGCCATAC
CAAACGACGAGCGTGACACCACGATGCCTGTAGCAATGGCAACAACGTTGCGCAAACTATTAACTGGCGA
ACTACTTACTCTAGCTTCCCGGCAACAATTAATAGACTGGATGGAGGCGGATAAAGTTGCAGGACCACTT
CTGCGCTCGGCCCTTCCGGCTGGCTGGTTTATTGCTGATAAATCTGGAGCCGGTGAGCGTGGGTCTCGCG
GTATCATTGCAGCACTGGGGCCAGATGGTAAGCCCTCCCGTATCGTAGTTATCTACACGACGGGGAGTCA
GGCAACTATGGATGAACGAAATAGACAGATCGCTGAGATAGGTGCCTCACTGATTAAGCATTGGTAACTG
TCAGACCAAGTTTACTCATATATACTTTAGATTGATTTAAAACTTCATTTTTAATTTAAAAGGATCTAGG
TGAAGATCCTTTTTGATAATCTCATGACCAAAATCCCTTAACGTGAGTTTTCGTTCCACTGAGCGTCAGA
CCCCGTAGAAAAGATCAAAGGATCTTCTTGAGATCCTTTTTTTCTGCGCGTAATCTGCTGCTTGCAAACA
AAAAAACCACCGCTACCAGCGGTGGTTTGTTTGCCGGATCAAGAGCTACCAACTCTTTTTCCGAAGGTAA
CTGGCTTCAGCAGAGCGCAGATACCAAATACTGTTCTTCTAGTGTAGCCGTAGTTAGGCCACCACTTCAA
GAACTCTGTAGCACCGCCTACATACCTCGCTCTGCTAATCCTGTTACCAGTGGCTGCTGCCAGTGGCGAT
AAGTCGTGTCTTACCGGGTTGGACTCAAGACGATAGTTACCGGATAAGGCGCAGCGGTCGGGCTGAACGG
GGGGTTCGTGCACACAGCCCAGCTTGGAGCGAACGACCTACACCGAACTGAGATACCTACAGCGTGAGCT
ATGAGAAAGCGCCACGCTTCCCGAAGGGAGAAAGGCGGACAGGTATCCGGTAAGCGGCAGGGTCGGAACA
GGAGAGCGCACGAGGGAGCTTCCAGGGGGAAACGCCTGGTATCTTTATAGTCCTGTCGGGTTTCGCCACC
TCTGACTTGAGCGTCGATTTTTGTGATGCTCGTCAGGGGGGCGGAGCCTATGGAAAAACGCCAGCAACGC
GGCCTTTTTACGGTTCCTGGCCTTTTGCTGGCCTTTTGCTCACATGTTCTTTCCTGCGTTATCCCCTGAT
TCTGTGGATAACCGTATTACCGCCTTTGAGTGAGCTGATACCGCTCGCCGCAGCCGAACGACCGAGCGCA
GCGAGTCAGTGAGCGAGGAAGCGGAAGAGCGCCCAATACGCAAACCGCCTCTCCCCGCGCGTTGGCCGAT
TCATTAATGCAGCTGGCACGACAGGTTTCCCGACTGGAAAGCGGGCAGTGAGCGCAACGCAATTAATGTG
AGTTAGCTCACTCATTAGGCACCCCAGGCTTTACACTTTATGCTTCCGGCTCGTATGTTGTGTGGAATTG
TGAGCGGATAACAATTTCACACAGGAAACAGCTATGACCATGATTACGCCAAGCGCGCAATTAACCCTCA
CTAAAGGGAACAAAAGCTGGAGCTGCAAGCTTAATGTAGTCTTATGCAATACTCTTGTAGTCTTGCAACA
TGGTAACGATGAGTTAGCAACATGCCTTACAAGGAGAGAAAAAGCACCGTGCATGCCGATTGGTGGAAGT
AAGGTGGTACGATCGTGCCTTATTAGGAAGGCAACAGACGGGTCTGACATGGATTGGACGAACCACTGAA
TTGCCGCATTGCAGAGATATTGTATTTAAGTGCCTAGCTCGATACATAAACGGGTCTCTCTGGTTAGACC
AGATCTGAGCCTGGGAGCTCTCTGGCTAACTAGGGAACCCACTGCTTAAGCCTCAATAAAGCTTGCCTTG
AGTGCTTCAAGTAGTGTGTGCCCGTCTGTTGTGTGACTCTGGTAACTAGAGATCCCTCAGACCCTTTTAG
TCAGTGTGGAAAATCTCTAGCAGTGGCGCCCGAACAGGGACTTGAAAGCGAAAGGGAAACCAGAGGAGCT
CTCTCGACGCAGGACTCGGCTTGCTGAAGCGCGCACGGCAAGAGGCGAGGGGCGGCGACTGGTGAGTACG
CCAAAAATTTTGACTAGCGGAGGCTAGAAGGAGAGAGATGGGTGCGAGAGCGTCAGTATTAAGCGGGGGA
GAATTAGATCGCGATGGGAAAAAATTCGGTTAAGGCCAGGGGGAAAGAAAAAATATAAATTAAAACATAT
AGTATGGGCAAGCAGGGAGCTAGAACGATTCGCAGTTAATCCTGGCCTGTTAGAAACATCAGAAGGCTGT
AGACAAATACTGGGACAGCTACAACCATCCCTTCAGACAGGATCAGAAGAACTTAGATCATTATATAATA
CAGTAGCAACCCTCTATTGTGTGCATCAAAGGATAGAGATAAAAGACACCAAGGAAGCTTTAGACAAGAT
AGAGGAAGAGCAAAACAAAAGTAAGACCACCGCACAGCAAGCGGCCGCTGATCTTCAGACCTGGAGGAGG
AGATATGAGGGACAATTGGAGAAGTGAATTATATAAATATAAAGTAGTAAAAATTGAACCATTAGGAGTA
GCACCCACCAAGGCAAAGAGAAGAGTGGTGCAGAGAGAAAAAAGAGCAGTGGGAATAGGAGCTTTGTTCC
TTGGGTTCTTGGGAGCAGCAGGAAGCACTATGGGCGCAGCGTCAATGACGCTGACGGTACAGGCCAGACA
ATTATTGTCTGGTATAGTGCAGCAGCAGAACAATTTGCTGAGGGCTATTGAGGCGCAACAGCATCTGTTG
CAACTCACAGTCTGGGGCATCAAGCAGCTCCAGGCAAGAATCCTGGCTGTGGAAAGATACCTAAAGGATC
AACAGCTCCTGGGGATTTGGGGTTGCTCTGGAAAACTCATTTGCACCACTGCTGTGCCTTGGAATGCTAG
TTGGAGTAATAAATCTCTGGAACAGATTTGGAATCACACGACCTGGATGGAGTGGGACAGAGAAATTAAC
AATTACACAAGCTTAATACACTCCTTAATTGAAGAATCGCAAAACCAGCAAGAAAAGAATGAACAAGAAT
TATTGGAATTAGATAAATGGGCAAGTTTGTGGAATTGGTTTAACATAACAAATTGGCTGTGGTATATAAA
ATTATTCATAATGATAGTAGGAGGCTTGGTAGGTTTAAGAATAGTTTTTGCTGTACTTTCTATAGTGAAT
AGAGTTAGGCAGGGATATTCACCATTATCGTTTCAGACCCACCTCCCAACCCCGAGGGGACCCGACAGGC
CCGAAGGAATAGAAGAAGAAGGTGGAGAGAGAGACAGAGACAGATCCATTCGATTAGTGAACGGATCTCG
ACGGTATCGGTTTTAAAAGAAAAGGGGGGATTGGGGGGTACAGTGCAGGGGAAAGAATAGTAGACATAAT
AGCAACAGACATACAAACTAAAGAATTACAAAAACAAATTACAAAAATTCAAAATTTTATCGATCATATG
ACTAGAGCGGCCTTAGGCTCCGGTGCGCGTCAGTGGGCAGAGCGCACATCGCCCACAGTCCCCGAGAAGT
TGGGGGGAGGGGTCGGCAATTGAACCGGTGCCTAGAGAAGGTGGCGCGGGGTAAACTGGGAAAGTGATGT
CGTGTACTGGCTCCGCCTTTTTCCCGAGGGTGGGGGAGAACCGTATATAAGTGCAGTAGTCGCCGTGAAC
GTTCTTTTTCGCAACGGGTTTGCCGCCAGAACACAGGTAAGTGCCGTGTGTGGTTCCCGCGGGCCTGGCC
TCTTTACGGGTTATGGCCCTTGCGTGCCTTGAATTACTTCCACCTGGCTCCAGTACGTGATTCTTGATCC
CGAGCTGGAGCCAGGGGCGGGCCTTGCGCTTTAGGAGCCCCTTCGCCTCGTGCTTGAGTTGAGGCCTGGC
CTGGGCGCTGGGGCCGCCGCGTGCGAATCTGGTGGCACCTTCGCGCCTGTCTCGCTGCTTTCGATAAGTC
TCTAGCCATTTAAAATTTTTGATGACCTGCTGCGACGCTTTTTTTCTGGCAAGATAGTCTTGTAAATGCG
GGCCAGGATCTGCACACTGGTATTTCGGTTTTTGGGGCCGCGGGCGGCGACGGGGCCCGTGCGTCCCAGC
GCACATGTTCGGCGAGGCGGGGCCTGCGAGCGCGGCCACCGAGAATCGGACGGGGGTAGTCTCAAGCTGG
CCGGCCTGCTCTGGTGCCTGGCCTCGCGCCGCCGTGTATCGCCCCGCCCTGGGCGGCAAGGCTGGCCCGG
TCGGCACCAGTTGCGTGAGCGGAAAGATGGCCGCTTCCCGGCCCTGCTCCAGGGGGCTCAAAATGGAGGA
CGCGGCGCTCGGGAGAGCGGGCGGGTGAGTCACCCACACAAAGGAAAGGGGCCTTTCCGTCCTCAGCCGT
CGCTTCATGTGACTCCACGGAGTACCGGGCGCCGTCCAGGCACCTCGATTAGTTCTGGAGCTTTTGGAGT
ACGTCGTCTTTAGGTTGGGGGGAGGGGTTTTATGCGATGGAGTTTCCCCACACTGAGTGGGTGGAGACTG
AAGTTAGGCCAGCTTGGCACTTGATGTAATTCTCCTTGGAATTTGCCCTTTTTGAGTTTGGATCTTGGTT
CATTCTCAAGCCTCAGACAGTGGTTCAAAGTTTTTTTCTTCCATTTCAGGTGTCGTGATTAATTAAACGC
GTACCGATAGCTTCGAATTCTGCAGTCGACGATATCACTAGTCTCGAGCATTTTGGCAAAGAATTCGGCA
TGGTGAGCAAGGGCGAGGAGCTGTTCACCGGGGTGGTGCCCATCCTGGTCGAGCTGGACGGCGACGTAAA
CGGCCACAAGTTCAGCGTGTCCGGCGAGGGCGAGGGCGATGCCACCTACGGCAAGCTGACCCTGAAGCTT
CTATGCACCACCGGCAAGCTGCCCGTGCCCTGGCCCACCCTCGTGACCACCCTGGGCTACGGCCTGCAGT
GCTTCGCCCGCTACCCCGACCACATGAAGCAGCACGACTTCTTCAAGTCCGCCATGCCCGAAGGCTACGT
CCAGGAGCGCACCATCTTCTTCAAGGACGACGGCAACTACAAGACCCGCGCCGAGGTGAAGTTCGAGGGC
GACACCCTGGTGAACCGCATCGAGCTGAAGGGCATCGACTTCAAGGAGGACGGCAACATCCTGGGGCACA
AGCTGGAGTACAACTACAACAGCCACAACGTCTATATCACCGCCGACAAGCAGAAGAACGGCATCAAGGC
CAACTTCAAGATCCGCCACAACATCGAGGACGGCGGCGTGCAGCTCGCCGACCACTACCAGCAGAACACC
CCCATCGGCGACGGCCCCGTGCTGCTGCCCGACAACCACTACCTGAGCTACCAGTCCGCCCTGTTCAAAG
ACCCCAACGAGAAGCGCGATCACATGGTCCTGCTGGAGTTCCTGACCGCCGCCGGGATCACTGAGGGCAT
GAACGAGCTGTACCTCGAGATGGCGGACGAGGAGAAGCTGCCGCCCGGCTGGGAGAAGCGCATGAGCCGC
AGCTCAGGCCGAGTGTACTACTTCAACCACATCACTAACGCCAGCCAGTGGGAGCGGCCCAGCGGCAACA
GCAGCAGTGGTGGCAAAAACGGGCAGGGGGAGCCTGCCAGGGGTACCAGTGCTGGTGGTAGTGCTGGTGG
TAGTGCTGGTGGTAGTGCTGGTGGTAGTGCTGGTGGTTCCGGCAGTGCTGGTGGTAGTGCTGGTGGTAGT
ACCAGTGCTGGTGGTAGTGCTGGTGGTAGTGCTGGTGGTAGTGCTGGTGGTAGTGCTGGTGGTTCCGGCA
GTGCTGGTGGTAGTGCTGGTGGTAGTACCAGTGCTGGTGGTAGTGCTGGTGGTAGTGCTGGTGGTAGTGC
TGGTGGTAGTGCTGGTGGTTCCGGCAGTGCTGGTGGTAGTGCTGGTGGTAGTACCAGTGCTGGTGGTAGT
GCTGGTGGTAGTGCTGGTGGTAGTGCTGGTGGTAGTGCTGGTGGTTCCGGACCAGATGTCCCTAGAACTC
CAGTGGATCCAGCATGGCTGTCATTCCAATTTCCGGGCGGCCGCATGGTGAGTAAAGGGGAAGAACTGTT
TACTGGCGTGGTGCCAATTCTGGTCGAACTGGATGGAGATGTAAATGGGCATAAATTTAGTGTGTCTGGA
GAAGGGGAAGGAGACGCTACATATGGGAAACTGACACTGAAATTTATTTGTACTACTGGAAAACTGCCTG
TGCCTTGGCCTACACTCGTGACAACCCTGTCTTGGGGAGTGCAGTGTTTTGCCCGGTATCCTGATCATAT
GAAACAGCATGATTTTTTCAAATCTGCCATGCCTGAGGGATATGTCCAGGAACGGACAATTTTCTTTAAA
GATGATGGGAATTATAAAACACGGGCCGAAGTGAAATTTGAAGGGGATACACTGGTGAATCGGATTGAAC
TGAAAGGAATTGATTTTAAAGAAGATGGGAATATTCTGGGCCATAAACTGGAATATAATTATTTCAGCGA
TAATGTCTACATTACAGCCGATAAACAGAAGAATGGGATTAAAGCCAATTTTAAAATTCGGCATAATATT
GAAGATGGAGGGGTGCAGCTCGCCGATCATTATCAGCAGAATACACCTATTGGGGATGGGCCTGTGCTGC
TGCCTGATAATCATTATCTGAGCACACAGTCTGCCCTGAGCAAGGACCCTAATGAAAAGCGGGACCATAT
GGTCCTGCTGGAATTTCTGACTGCCGCCGGCATTACACTCGGGATGGATGAACTGTCTAGACCTAAGAAG
AAGCGTAAGGTGTAAGTCGACGGTCGAGTCGAGAAGCTAGC
Features (pLannotate 1.2.2; 32 found; start..end, strand, type, name):
     23..43      +  CDS            HBsAg (S) (fragment): major/small (S) envelope protein of hepatitis B virus hepatitis B surface antigen
    161..623     +  misc_feature   IRES: internal ribosome entry site (IRES) of the encephalomyocarditis virus (EMCV)
    652..1050    +  CDS            BSD: blasticidin S deaminase; Aspergillus terreus BSD; confers resistance to blasticidin
   1143..1401    +  ncRNA          HBV PRE 1151-1410: Accession: RF02816 - Hepatitis B virus post-transcriptional regulatory element 1151-1410
   1367..1807    +  CDS            X: X_HBVD3 - Experimental evidence at protein level: Swiss-Prot protein existence level 1. Multifunctional protein that plays a role in silencing host antiviral defenses and promoting viral transcription. Does not seem to be essential for HBV infection. May be directly involved in development of cirrhosis and liver cancer (hepatocellular carcinoma). Most of cytosolic activities involve modulation of cytosolic calcium. The effect on apoptosis is controversial depending on the cell types in which the studies have been conducted. May induce apoptosis by localizing in mitochondria and causing loss of
   1829..1897    +  CDS            nef (fragment): NEF_HV1Z2 - Experimental evidence at protein level: Swiss-Prot protein existence level 1. Extracellular Nef protein targets CD4(+) T-lymphocytes for apoptosis by interacting with CXCR4 surface receptors. From Human immunodeficiency virus type 1 group M subtype D (isolate Z2/CDC-Z34) (HIV-1).
   1899..2132    +  LTR            3' LTR (ΔU3): self-inactivating 3' long terminal repeat (LTR) from HIV-1
   2204..2325    +  polyA_signal   SV40 poly(A) signal: SV40 polyadenylation signal
   2365..2500    +  rep_origin     SV40 ori: SV40 origin of replication
   2521..2539    -  promoter       T7 promoter: promoter for bacteriophage T7 RNA polymerase
   2547..2702    +  CDS            lacZα (fragment): LacZα fragment of β-galactosidase; lacZ fragment
   2707..3135    +  rep_origin     f1 ori (sequence partly withheld): f1 bacteriophage origin of replication; arrow indicates direction of (+) strand synthesis
   3188..3292    +  promoter       AmpR promoter: bla
   3293..4153    +  CDS            AmpR: β-lactamase; bla; confers resistance to ampicillin, carbenicillin, and related antibiotics
   4324..4912    +  rep_origin     ori: high-copy-number ColE1/pMB1/pBR322/pUC origin of replication
   5095..5187    +  CDS            lacI (fragment): lac repressor; lacI; The lac repressor binds to the lac operator to inhibit transcription in E. coli. This inhibition can be relieved by adding lactose or isopropyl-β-D-thiogalactopyranoside (IPTG).
   5200..5221    +  protein_bind   CAP binding site: CAP binding activates transcription in the presence of cAMP. E. coli catabolite activator protein
   5236..5266    +  promoter       lac promoter: promoter for the E. coli lac operon
   5274..5290    +  protein_bind   lac operator: The lac repressor binds to the lac operator to inhibit transcription in E. coli. This inhibition can be relieved by adding lactose or isopropyl-β-D-thiogalactopyranoside (IPTG). lac repressor encoded by lacI
   5335..5353    +  promoter       T3 promoter: promoter for bacteriophage T3 RNA polymerase
   5381..5607    +  promoter       RSV promoter: Rous sarcoma virus enhancer/promoter
   5608..5788    +  LTR            5' LTR (truncated): truncated 5' long terminal repeat (LTR) from HIV-1
   5835..5960    +  misc_feature   HIV-1 Ψ: packaging signal of human immunodeficiency virus type 1
   5944..6307    +  CDS            HIV-1 gag (fragment): gag protein from human immunodeficiency virus 1; gag
   6453..6686    +  misc_feature   RRE: The Rev response element (RRE) of HIV-1 allows for Rev-dependent mRNA export from the nucleus to the cytoplasm.
   7063..7163    +  CDS            Rev (fragment): human immunodeficiency virus 1 (HIV-1) Rev protein; rev; enhances nuclear export of unspliced and incompletely spliced viral mRNAs
   7177..7294    +  misc_feature   cPPT/CTS: central polypurine tract and central termination sequence of HIV-1
   7322..8484    +  promoter       EF-1α promoter: strong constitutive promoter for human elongation factor EF-1α
   8505..8527    +  misc_feature   MCS (fragment): multiple cloning site
   8566..9279    +  CDS            YPet: YPet is a basic (constitutively fluorescent) yellow fluorescent protein published in 2005, derived from Aequorea victoria. It has moderate acid sensitivity.
   9286..9447    +  CDS            PIN1 (fragment): PIN1_HUMAN - Experimental evidence at protein level: Swiss-Prot protein existence level 1. Peptidyl-prolyl cis/trans isomerase (PPIase) that binds to and isomerizes specific phosphorylated Ser/Thr-Pro (pSer/Thr-Pro) motifs (PubMed:21497122, PubMed:23623683, PubMed:29686383). By inducing conformational changes in a subset of phosphorylated proteins, acts as a molecular switch in multiple cellular processes (PubMed:21497122, PubMed:22033920, PubMed:23623683). Displays a preference for acidic residues located N-terminally to the proline bond to be isomerized. Regulates mitosis presumably by inter
   9871..10581   +  CDS            mTurquoise2: mTurquoise2 is a basic (constitutively fluorescent) cyan fluorescent protein published in 2012, derived from Aequorea victoria. It is reported to be a rapidly-maturing monomer with very low acid sensitivity.
