[The description below was written by a language model from this plasmid's Addgene catalogue record and pLannotate feature annotations shown in this document.]
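Description:
pLV x EF1a_EKAREN4-ires-blast is a lentiviral mammalian expression plasmid that delivers EKAREN4, an optimized version of the EKAREV FRET biosensor for ERK activity. In bacteria it is maintained through a high-copy ColE1/pUC-type origin and selected with ampicillin (AmpR). An f1 origin, an SV40 origin and lac/T7/T3 remnants are also annotated in the backbone. The viral portion has a third-generation-style layout: an RSV promoter drives a truncated HIV-1 5' LTR, followed by the Ψ packaging signal, a gag fragment, the RRE for Rev-dependent export and the cPPT/CTS. The 3' end carries a self-inactivating ΔU3 LTR and an SV40 polyadenylation signal.

Between these elements, the human EF-1α promoter drives a single bicistronic transcript. The first cistron is the synthetic sensor, recorded as about 1.95 kb. The annotation shows YPet, then a PIN1 fragment that presumably serves as the phospho-Ser/Thr-Pro binding module, an unannotated stretch likely holding the linker and ERK substrate region, and then mTurquoise2. Phosphorylation by ERK is expected to change FRET between the cyan and yellow fluorophores. The record lists a C-terminal nuclear localization motif and two point mutations, K424P and K426W. Depositor notes state that the Turquoise2 sequence is a synthetic version with 169 silent mutations to reduce recombination, and that the sensor domain was altered by point mutagenesis. An EMCV IRES then allows translation of blasticidin S deaminase for selecting transduced cells. It is followed by a hepatitis B virus post-transcriptional regulatory element, which overlaps the annotated X reading frame. The associated work used such sensors to quantify single-cell ERK dynamics in colorectal cancer organoids.
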