Addgene plasmid #167829: pLV x EF1a_EKAREN4-ires-blast
Purpose: Optimized EKAREV FRET biosensor sensor for ERK
Depositing lab: Hugo Snippert. Depositing organization: University Medical Centre Utrecht. Publication: Quantifying single-cell ERK dynamics in colorectal cancer organoids reveals EGFR as an amplifier of oncogenic MAPK pathway signalling. Ponsioen B, Post JB, Buissant des Amorie JR, Laskaris D, van Ineveld RL, Kersten S, Bertotti A, Sassi F, Sipieter F, Cappe B, Mertens S, Verlaan-Klink I, Boj SF, Vries RGJ, Rehmann H, Vandenabeele P, Riquet FB, Trusolino L, Bos JL, Snippert HJG. Nat Cell Biol. 2021 Apr;23(4):377-390. doi: 10.1038/s41556-021-00654-5. Epub 2021 Apr 1. PubMed 33795873.
Backbone
  Vector backbone: pLV lentiviral vector
  Vector type: Mammalian Expression, Lentiviral
  Selectable markers: Blasticidin
Growth in bacteria
  Bacterial resistance: Ampicillin, 100 μg/mL
  Growth temperature: 37°C
  Growth strain: NEB Stable
  Copy number: High Copy
Gene/Insert
  Gene/Insert name: EKAREN4
  Species: Synthetic
  Insert size (bp): 1950
  Mutation: K424P, K426W
  Promoter: EF1a
  Tag / fusion protein: nls localization motif (C terminal on insert)
  Cloning method: Ligation Independent Cloning
  Sequencing primers: 5′ TGGAATTTGCCCTTTTTGAG; 3′ AATGTTAACGACCGGt
Resource information
  A portion of this plasmid was derived from a plasmid made by: EKAREV (Komatsu et al.)
Terms and licenses: Academic/Nonprofit Terms; Industry Terms: Not Available to Industry
Depositor comments: We received EKAREV FRET biosensor from Matsuda-lab (Japan). We subsequently improved by insertion of a Turquoise2 synthetic DNA, including 169 silent mutations (reducing recombination) and adapted the sensor domain by point mutagenesis.
How to cite: pLV x EF1a_EKAREN4-ires-blast was a gift from Hugo Snippert (Addgene plasmid # 167829 ; http://n2t.net/addgene:167829 ; RRID:Addgene_167829)
