>Addgene plasmid #167829 | pLV x EF1a_EKAREN4-ires-blast | depositor partial sequence | sequence record 325726 | EKAREN4 FRET biosensor + polyA
ATGGTGAGCAAGGGCGAGGAGCTGTTCACCGGGGTGGTGCCCATCCTGGTCGAGCTGGACGGCGACGTAA
ACGGCCACAAGTTCAGCGTGTCCGGCGAGGGCGAGGGCGATGCCACCTACGGCAAGCTGACCCTGAAGCT
TCTATGCACCACCGGCAAGCTGCCCGTGCCCTGGCCCACCCTCGTGACCACCCTGGGCTACGGCCTGCAG
TGCTTCGCCCGCTACCCCGACCACATGAAGCAGCACGACTTCTTCAAGTCCGCCATGCCCGAAGGCTACG
TCCAGGAGCGCACCATCTTCTTCAAGGACGACGGCAACTACAAGACCCGCGCCGAGGTGAAGTTCGAGGG
CGACACCCTGGTGAACCGCATCGAGCTGAAGGGCATCGACTTCAAGGAGGACGGCAACATCCTGGGGCAC
AAGCTGGAGTACAACTACAACAGCCACAACGTCTATATCACCGCCGACAAGCAGAAGAACGGCATCAAGG
CCAACTTCAAGATCCGCCACAACATCGAGGACGGCGGCGTGCAGCTCGCCGACCACTACCAGCAGAACAC
CCCCATCGGCGACGGCCCCGTGCTGCTGCCCGACAACCACTACCTGAGCTACCAGTCCGCCCTGTTCAAA
GACCCCAACGAGAAGCGCGATCACATGGTCCTGCTGGAGTTCCTGACCGCCGCCGGGATCACTGAGGGCA
TGAACGAGCTGTACCTCGAGATGGCGGACGAGGAGAAGCTGCCGCCCGGCTGGGAGAAGCGCATGAGCCG
CAGCTCAGGCCGAGTGTACTACTTCAACCACATCACTAACGCCAGCCAGTGGGAGCGGCCCAGCGGCAAC
AGCAGCAGTGGTGGCAAAAACGGGCAGGGGGAGCCTGCCAGGGGTACCAGTGCTGGTGGTAGTGCTGGTG
GTAGTGCTGGTGGTAGTGCTGGTGGTAGTGCTGGTGGTTCCGGCAGTGCTGGTGGTAGTGCTGGTGGTAG
TACCAGTGCTGGTGGTAGTGCTGGTGGTAGTGCTGGTGGTAGTGCTGGTGGTAGTGCTGGTGGTTCCGGC
AGTGCTGGTGGTAGTGCTGGTGGTAGTACCAGTGCTGGTGGTAGTGCTGGTGGTAGTGCTGGTGGTAGTG
CTGGTGGTAGTGCTGGTGGTTCCGGCAGTGCTGGTGGTAGTGCTGGTGGTAGTACCAGTGCTGGTGGTAG
TGCTGGTGGTAGTGCTGGTGGTAGTGCTGGTGGTAGTGCTGGTGGTTCCGGACCAGATGTCCCTAGAACT
CCAGTGGATCCAGCATGGCTGTCATTCCAATTTCCGGGCGGCCGCATGGTGAGTAAAGGGGAAGAACTGT
TTACTGGCGTGGTGCCAATTCTGGTCGAACTGGATGGAGATGTAAATGGGCATAAATTTAGTGTGTCTGG
AGAAGGGGAAGGAGACGCTACATATGGGAAACTGACACTGAAATTTATTTGTACTACTGGAAAACTGCCT
GTGCCTTGGCCTACACTCGTGACAACCCTGTCTTGGGGAGTGCAGTGTTTTGCCCGGTATCCTGATCATA
TGAAACAGCATGATTTTTTCAAATCTGCCATGCCTGAGGGATATGTCCAGGAACGGACAATTTTCTTTAA
AGATGATGGGAATTATAAAACACGGGCCGAAGTGAAATTTGAAGGGGATACACTGGTGAATCGGATTGAA
CTGAAAGGAATTGATTTTAAAGAAGATGGGAATATTCTGGGCCATAAACTGGAATATAATTATTTCAGCG
ATAATGTCTACATTACAGCCGATAAACAGAAGAATGGGATTAAAGCCAATTTTAAAATTCGGCATAATAT
TGAAGATGGAGGGGTGCAGCTCGCCGATCATTATCAGCAGAATACACCTATTGGGGATGGGCCTGTGCTG
CTGCCTGATAATCATTATCTGAGCACACAGTCTGCCCTGAGCAAGGACCCTAATGAAAAGCGGGACCATA
TGGTCCTGCTGGAATTTCTGACTGCCGCCGGCATTACACTCGGGATGGATGAACTGTCTAGACCTAAGAA
GAAGCGTAAGGTGTAA
